Addgene plasmid #105840: pUCM-AAVS1-TO-hNGN2
Purpose: Donor construct for introduction of NGN2 into AAVS1 safe harbor site and iPSC differentiation to cortical neuron
Depositing lab: Michael Ward. Depositing organization: National Institute of Neurological Disorders and Strokes (NINDS). Publication: Transcription Factor-Mediated Differentiation of Human iPSCs into Neurons. Fernandopulle MS, Prestil R, Grunseich C, Wang C, Gan L, Ward ME. Curr Protoc Cell Biol. 2018 Jun;79(1):e51. doi: 10.1002/cpcb.51. Epub 2018 May 18. PubMed 29924488.
Backbone
  Vector backbone: pUCM
  Backbone manufacturer: custom
  Backbone size w/o insert (bp): 6000
  Total vector size (bp): 10618
  Modifications to backbone: AAVS1 homology arms
  Vector type: CRISPR, TALEN
  Selectable markers: Puromycin
Growth in bacteria
  Bacterial resistance: Ampicillin, 100 μg/mL
  Growth temperature: 37°C
  Growth strain: NEB Stable
  Copy number: High Copy
Gene/Insert 1
  Gene/Insert name: Neurogenin 2 (alt name: NGN2)
  Species: H. sapiens (human)
  Insert size (bp): 819
  GenBank ID: NM_024019
  Entrez Gene: NEUROG2 (a.k.a. Atoh4, Math4A, NGN2, bHLHa8, ngn-2)
  Promoter: TRE3G
  Cloning method: Gibson Cloning
  Sequencing primers: 5′ GCTCGTTTAGTGAACCGTCAG
Gene/Insert 2
  Gene/Insert name: mCherry (alt name: mcherry)
  Species: Synthetic
  Insert size (bp): 702
  Promoter: EF-1alpha
  Cloning method: Unknown
  Sequencing primers: 5′ gcgcctacgctagcgctac
Gene/Insert 3
  Gene/Insert name: rtTA3G (alt name: rtTA3G)
  Insert size (bp): 747
  Promoter: CAG
  Cloning method: Unknown
  Sequencing primers: 5′ ctggttattgtgctgtctc
Resource information
  A portion of this plasmid was derived from a plasmid made by: Tre3G and rTTA are from Clontech Plasmid (TetOne Lenti Vector)
Terms and licenses: Academic/Nonprofit Terms; Industry Terms: Not Available to Industry
Depositor comments: Please note that this plasmid may runs as a dimer (>21kb). Concatenation/Dimerization often does not impact plasmid function, but may reduce transformation efficiencies. You may need to screen multiple colonies to isolate the monomeric version of this plasmid. If you still have trouble isolating the monomeric version, you might consider linearizing, gel extracting, re-ligating, and transforming the plasmid.
How to cite: pUCM-AAVS1-TO-hNGN2 was a gift from Michael Ward (Addgene plasmid # 105840 ; http://n2t.net/addgene:105840 ; RRID:Addgene_105840)
