[The description below was written by a language model from this plasmid's Addgene catalogue record and pLannotate feature annotations shown in this document.]
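Description:
pUCM-AAVS1-TO-hNGN2 is a homology-directed repair donor plasmid of about 10.6 kb, built on a custom pUCM backbone. It is used to insert a doxycycline-inducible human neurogenin 2 (NEUROG2/NGN2) cassette into the AAVS1 safe harbor locus, which lies in intron 1 of PPP1R12C, in human iPSCs. It is co-delivered with a CRISPR or TALEN nuclease that cuts AAVS1. In E. coli it replicates from a high-copy ColE1/pUC origin under ampicillin selection. The depositor notes that it may run as a dimer, so several colonies may have to be screened to find the monomer.

All mammalian elements lie between the left and right AAVS1 homology arms. Next to the left arm, a splice acceptor precedes a promoterless puromycin resistance gene with a bGH poly(A). This gene-trap arrangement means puromycin resistance should depend on splicing from the endogenous PPP1R12C transcript, which favours correctly targeted clones. An EF-1α core promoter with an HTLV 5′ LTR fragment then drives mCherry as a visible marker of integration. Two loxP sites bracket the puromycin and mCherry units, so Cre should be able to excise both after clone isolation. A CAG promoter (CMV enhancer, chicken β-actin promoter, chimeric intron) expresses the rtTA3G transactivator, which the annotation detects as its tetR-derived portion, with a rabbit β-globin poly(A). In the opposite orientation, the TRE3G promoter drives the NGN2 coding sequence with an SV40 poly(A).

With doxycycline, rtTA3G activates TRE3G and induces NGN2, driving iPSC differentiation into cortical neurons. A few short lac and RSF origin fragments appear to be cloning remnants. The two sequence records are essentially identical, differing by one nucleotide.
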