Features (pLannotate 1.2.2; 28 found; start..end, strand, type, name):
     13..53      +  promoter       AmpR promoter (fragment): bla
     54..914     +  CDS            AmpR: β-lactamase; bla; confers resistance to ampicillin, carbenicillin, and related antibiotics
   1085..1673    +  rep_origin     ori: high-copy-number ColE1/pMB1/pBR322/pUC origin of replication
   1721..2557    -  misc_feature   HA-R: right homology arm from the adeno-associated virus integration site (AAVS1) within intron 1 of the human PPP1R12C gene
   2584..2960    +  promoter       TRE3G promoter: 3rd-generation Tet-responsive promoter that can be activated by binding of Tet-On® 3G
   2985..3800    +  CDS            NEUROG2: NGN2_HUMAN - Also known as ATOH4, BHLHA8, NGN2. Experimental evidence at protein level: Swiss-Prot protein existence level 1. Transcriptional regulator. Involved in neuronal differentiation. Activates transcription by binding to the E box (5'- CANNTG-3'). From Homo sapiens (Human).
   3832..3953    +  polyA_signal   SV40 poly(A) signal: SV40 polyadenylation signal
   4026..4042    -  protein_bind   lac operator: The lac repressor binds to the lac operator to inhibit transcription in E. coli. This inhibition can be relieved by adding lactose or isopropyl-β-D-thiogalactopyranoside (IPTG). lac repressor encoded by lacI
   4050..4080    -  promoter       lac promoter: promoter for the E. coli lac operon
   4095..4116    -  protein_bind   CAP binding site: CAP binding activates transcription in the presence of cAMP. E. coli catabolite activator protein
   4129..4221    -  CDS            lacI (fragment): lac repressor; lacI; The lac repressor binds to the lac operator to inhibit transcription in E. coli. This inhibition can be relieved by adding lactose or isopropyl-β-D-thiogalactopyranoside (IPTG).
   4223..4295    -  rep_origin     RSF ori (fragment): Plasmids containing the RSF 1030 origin of replication can be propagated in E. coli cells that contain additional plasmids with compatible origins.
   4560..4615    -  polyA_signal   β-globin poly(A) signal: rabbit β-globin polyadenylation signal (Gil and Proudfoot, 1987)
   4686..4766    -  CDS            HBB (fragment): HBB_PONPY - Experimental evidence at transcript level: Swiss-Prot protein existence level 2. Involved in oxygen transport from the lung to the various peripheral tissues. From Pongo pygmaeus (Bornean orangutan).
   4900..5517    -  CDS            tetR: TETR2_ECOLX - Experimental evidence at protein level: Swiss-Prot protein existence level 1. TetR is the repressor of the tetracycline resistance element; its N-terminal region forms a helix-turn-helix structure and binds DNA. Binding of tetracycline to TetR reduces the repressor affinity for the tetracycline resistance gene (tetA) promoter operator sites. From Escherichia coli.
   5576..6592    -  intron         chimeric intron: chimera between introns from chicken β-actin and rabbit β-globin
   6593..6871    -  promoter       chicken β-actin promoter: No description available
   6873..7252    -  enhancer       CMV enhancer: human cytomegalovirus immediate early enhancer
   7258..7482    -  polyA_signal   bGH poly(A) signal: bovine growth hormone polyadenylation signal
   7504..7537    -  protein_bind   loxP: Cre-mediated recombination occurs in the 8-bp core sequence (GCATACAT). Cre recombinase
   7547..8245    -  CDS            mCherry: mCherry is a basic (constitutively fluorescent) red fluorescent protein published in 2004, derived from Discosoma sp.. It is reported to be a very rapidly-maturing monomer with low acid sensitivity.
   8289..8557    -  LTR            5' LTR (truncated): truncated 5' long terminal repeat (LTR) from human T-cell leukemia virus (HTLV) type 1
   8570..8781    -  promoter       EF-1α core promoter: core promoter for human elongation factor EF-1α
   8817..9041    -  polyA_signal   bGH poly(A) signal: bovine growth hormone polyadenylation signal
   9062..9661    -  CDS            PuroR: puromycin N-acetyltransferase; pac from Streptomyces alboniger; confers resistance to puromycin
   9748..9773    -  misc_feature   SA: splice acceptor site
   9780..9813    -  protein_bind   loxP: Cre-mediated recombination occurs in the 8-bp core sequence (GCATACAT). Cre recombinase
   9815..10618   -  misc_feature   HA-L: left homology arm from the adeno-associated virus integration site (AAVS1) within intron 1 of the human PPP1R12C gene
>Addgene plasmid #105840 | pUCM-AAVS1-TO-hNGN2 | addgene full sequence | sequence record 472335 | Addgene Long Read Sequencing Result
AAGGGCGAATTCAACCCTGATAAATGCTTCAATAATATTGAAAAAGGAAGAGTATGAGTATTCAACATTT
CCGTGTCGCCCTTATTCCCTTTTTTGCGGCATTTTGCCTTCCTGTTTTTGCTCACCCAGAAACGCTGGTG
AAAGTAAAAGATGCTGAAGATCAGTTGGGTGCACGAGTGGGTTACATCGAACTGGATCTCAACAGCGGTA
AGATCCTTGAGAGTTTTCGCCCCGAAGAACGTTTTCCAATGATGAGCACTTTTAAAGTTCTGCTATGTGG
CGCGGTATTATCCCGTATTGACGCCGGGCAAGAGCAACTCGGTCGCCGCATACACTATTCTCAGAATGAC
TTGGTTGAGTACTCACCAGTCACAGAAAAGCATCTTACGGATGGCATGACAGTAAGAGAATTATGCAGTG
CTGCCATAACCATGAGTGATAACACTGCGGCCAACTTACTTCTGACAACGATCGGAGGACCGAAGGAGCT
AACCGCTTTTTTGCACAACATGGGGGATCATGTAACTCGCCTTGATCGTTGGGAACCGGAGCTGAATGAA
GCCATACCAAACGACGAGCGTGACACCACGATGCCTGTAGCAATGGCAACAACGTTGCGCAAACTATTAA
CTGGCGAACTACTTACTCTAGCTTCCCGGCAACAATTAATAGACTGGATGGAGGCGGATAAAGTTGCAGG
ACCACTTCTGCGCTCGGCCCTTCCGGCTGGCTGGTTTATTGCTGATAAATCTGGAGCCGGTGAGCGTGGG
TCTCGCGGTATCATTGCAGCACTGGGGCCAGATGGTAAGCCCTCCCGTATCGTAGTTATCTACACGACGG
GGAGTCAGGCAACTATGGATGAACGAAATAGACAGATCGCTGAGATAGGTGCCTCACTGATTAAGCATTG
GTAACTGTCAGACCAAGTTTACTCATATATACTTTAGATTGATTTAAAACTTCATTTTTAATTTAAAAGG
ATCTAGGTGAAGATCCTTTTTGATAATCTCATGACCAAAATCCCTTAACGTGAGTTTTCGTTCCACTGAG
CGTCAGACCCCGTAGAAAAGATCAAAGGATCTTCTTGAGATCCTTTTTTTCTGCGCGTAATCTGCTGCTT
GCAAACAAAAAAACCACCGCTACCAGCGGTGGTTTGTTTGCCGGATCAAGAGCTACCAACTCTTTTTCCG
AAGGTAACTGGCTTCAGCAGAGCGCAGATACCAAATACTGTTCTTCTAGTGTAGCCGTAGTTAGGCCACC
ACTTCAAGAACTCTGTAGCACCGCCTACATACCTCGCTCTGCTAATCCTGTTACCAGTGGCTGCTGCCAG
TGGCGATAAGTCGTGTCTTACCGGGTTGGACTCAAGACGATAGTTACCGGATAAGGCGCAGCGGTCGGGC
TGAACGGGGGGTTCGTGCACACAGCCCAGCTTGGAGCGAACGACCTACACCGAACTGAGATACCTACAGC
GTGAGCTATGAGAAAGCGCCACGCTTCCCGAAGGGAGAAAGGCGGACAGGTATCCGGTAAGCGGCAGGGT
CGGAACAGGAGAGCGCACGAGGGAGCTTCCAGGGGGAAACGCCTGGTATCTTTATAGTCCTGTCGGGTTT
CGCCACCTCTGACTTGAGCGTCGATTTTTGTGATGCTCGTCAGGGGGGCGGAGCCTATGGAAAAACGCCA
GCAACGCGGCCTTTTTACGGTTCCTGGCGAATTCGCCCTTAGAGCAGAGCCAGGAACCCCTGTAGGGAAG
GGGCAGGAGAGCCAGGGGCATGAGATGGTGGACGAGGAAGGGGGACAGGGAAGCCTGAGCGCCTCTCCTG
GGCTTGCCAAGGACTCAAACCCAGAAGCCCAGAGCAGGGCCTTAGGGAAGCGGGACCCTGCTCTGGGCGG
AGGAATATGTCCCAGATAGCACTGGGGACTCTTTAAGGAAAGAAGGATGGAGAAAGAGAAAGGGAGTAGA
GGCGGCCACGACCTGGTGAACACCTAGGACGCACCATTCTCACAAAGGGAGTTTTCCACACGGACACCCC
CCTCCTCACCACAGCCCTGCCAGGACGGGGCTGGCTACTGGCCTTATCTCACAGGTAAAACTGACGCACG
GAGGAACAATATAAATTGGGGACTAGAAAGGTGAAGAGCCAAAGTTAGAACTCAGGACCAACTTATTCTG
ATTTTGTTTTTCCAAACTGCTTCTCCTCTTGGGAAGTGTAAGGAAGCTGCAGCACCAGGATCAGTGAAAC
GCACCAGACAGCCGCGTCAGAGCAGCTCAGGTTCTGGGAGAGGGTAGCGCAGGGTGGCCACTGAGAACCG
GGCAGGTCACGCATCCCCCCCTTCCCTCCCACCCCCTGCCAAGCTCTCCCTCCCAGGATCCTCTCTGGCT
CCATCGTAAGCAAACCTTAGAGGTTCTGGCAAGGAGAGAGATGGCTCCAGGAAATGGGGGTGTGTCACCA
GATAAGGAATCTGCCTAACAGGAGGTGGGGGTTAGACCCAATATCAGGAGACTAGGAAGGAGGAGGCCTA
AGGATGGGGCTTTTCTGTCACCAATCCTGTCCCTAGTAAAGCTGATATCTCCACCCCACAGTGGTTTACT
CCCTATCAGTGATAGAGAACGTATGAAGAGTTTACTCCCTATCAGTGATAGAGAACGTATGCAGACTTTA
CTCCCTATCAGTGATAGAGAACGTATAAGGAGTTTACTCCCTATCAGTGATAGAGAACGTATGACCAGTT
TACTCCCTATCAGTGATAGAGAACGTATCTACAGTTTACTCCCTATCAGTGATAGAGAACGTATATCCAG
TTTACTCCCTATCAGTGATAGAGAACGTATAAGCTTTAGGCGTGTACGGTGGGCGCCTATAAAAGCAGAG
CTCGTTTAGTGAACCGTCAGATCGCCTGGAGCAATTCCACAACACTTTTGTCTTATACCAACTTTCCGTA
CCACTTCCTACCCTCGTAAACTTAAGGTTAATTAAGCCGCCACCATGTTCGTCAAATCCGAGACCTTGGA
GTTGAAGGAGGAAGAGGACGTGTTAGTGCTGCTCGGATCGGCCTCCCCCGCCTTGGCGGCCCTGACCCCG
CTGTCATCCAGCGCCGACGAAGAAGAGGAGGAGGAGCCGGGCGCGTCAGGCGGGGCGCGTCGGCAGCGCG
GGGCTGAGGCCGGGCAGGGGGCGCGGGGCGGCGTGGCTGCGGGTGCGGAGGGCTGCCGGCCCGCACGGCT
GCTGGGTCTGGTACACGATTGCAAACGGCGCCCTTCCCGGGCGCGGGCCGTCTCCCGAGGCGCCAAGACG
GCCGAGACGGTGCAGCGCATCAAGAAGACCCGTAGACTGAAGGCCAACAACCGCGAGCGAAACCGCATGC
ACAACCTCAACGCGGCACTGGACGCGCTGCGCGAGGTGCTCCCCACGTTCCCCGAGGACGCCAAGCTCAC
CAAGATCGAGACCCTGCGCTTCGCCCACAACTACATCTGGGCACTCACCGAGACCCTGCGCCTGGCGGAT
CACTGCGGGGGCGGCGGCGGGGGCCTGCCGGGGGCGCTCTTCTCCGAGGCAGTGTTGCTGAGCCCGGGAG
GCGCCAGCGCCGCCCTGAGCAGCAGCGGAGACAGCCCCTCGCCCGCCTCCACGTGGAGTTGCACCAACAG
CCCCGCGCCGTCCTCCTCCGTGTCCTCCAATTCCACCTCCCCCTACAGCTGCACTTTATCGCCCGCCAGC
CCGGCCGGGTCAGACATGGACTATTGGCAGCCCCCACCTCCCGACAAGCACCGCTATGCACCTCACCTCC
CCATAGCCAGGGATTGTATCTTGTAAGCGGCCGCAATCGATCGCCCACCCCAACTTGTTTATTGCAGCTT
ATAATGGTTACAAATAAAGCAATAGCATCACAAATTTCACAAATAAAGCATTTTTTTCACTGCATTCTAG
TTGTGGTTTGTCCAAACTCATCAATGTATCTTATCATGTCTGTATACCGTCGACCTCTAGCTAGAGCTTG
GCGTAATCATGGTCATAGCTGTTTCCTGTGTGAAATTGTTATCCGCTCACAATTCCACACAACATACGAG
CCGGAAGCATAAAGTGTAAAGCCTGGGGTGCCTAATGAGTGAGCTAACTCACATTAATTGCGTTGCGCTC
ACTGCCCGCTTTCCAGTCGGGAAACCTGTCGTGCCAGCTGCATTAATGAATCGGCCAACGCGCGGGGAGA
GGCGGTTTGCGTATTGGGCGCTCTTCCGCTTCCTCGCTCACTGACTCGCTGCGCTCGGTCGTTCGGCTGC
GGCGAGCGGTATCAGCTCACTCAAAGGACGGCCGCACATGTAAGGAAAATTTTAGGGATGTTAAAGAAAA
AAATAACACAAAACAAAATATAAAAAAAATCTAACCTCAAGTCAAGGCTTTTCTATGGAATAAGGAATGG
ACAGCAGGGGGCTGTTTCATATACTGATGACCTCTTTATAGCCAACCTTTGTTCATGGCAGCCAGCATAT
GGGCATATGTTGCCAAACTCTAAACCAAATACTCATTCTGATGTTTTAAATGATTTGCCCTCCCATATGT
CCTTCCGAGTGAGAGACACAAAAAATTCCAACACACTATTGCAATGAAAATAAATTTCCTTTATTAGCCA
GAAGTCAGATGCTCAAGGGGCTTCATGATGTCCCCATAATTTTTGGCAGAGGGAAAAAGATCTCAGTGGT
ATTTGTGAGCCAGGGCATTGGCCACACCAGCCACCACCTTCTGATAGGCAGCCTGCACCTGAGGAGTGAA
TTCACGCGTTTTAGCCTGGCAGCATATCGAGATCGAAGTCATCGAGAGCGTCAGCAGGGAGCATATCCAG
ATCAAAATCATCCAGGGCATCGGCGGGCAGCATGTCCAGGTCGAAGTCGTCCAGGGCGTCGGTGGGTCCG
CCGCTCTCGCACTTCAGCTGCTTCTCGAGGCCGCAGATGATCAGTTCCAGGCCGAACAGGAAGGCGGGCT
CGGCGCCCTGTCTGTCGAACAGCTCGATGGCCTGCTTCAGCAGGGGGGGCATGCTGTCGGTGGTGGGTGT
CTCTCTTTCCTCTTTGGCGACCTGGTGTTCCTGTTCTTCCAGCACGCAGCCCAGGGTGAAGTGGCCCACG
GCGCTCAGGGCGTACAGGGCGTTTTCCAGGCTGAAGCCCTGCTGGCACAGGAAGGCCAGCTGGTTTTCCA
GTGTCTCGTACTGCTTCTCGGTGGGTCTGGTGCCCAGGTGCACTTTGGCGCCGTCCCGGTGGCTCAGCAG
GGCGCATCTGTAGCTCTTGGCGTTGTTCCGCAGGAAGTCCTGCCAGCTCTCGCCTTCCAGAGGGCAGCTG
TGGGTGTGGTGCCGGTCCAGCATCTCGATGGGCAGGGCGTCCAGCAGGGCCCGCTTGTTCTTCACGTGCC
AGTACAGGGTGGGCTGTTCCACGCCCAGTTTCTGGGCCAGCTTCCGGGTGGTCAGGCCCTCGATGCCCAC
GCCGTTCAGCAGTTCCAGGGCGCTGTTGATCACTTTGCTCTTGTCCAGCCGGCTCATGTCGACATTCTTT
GCCAAAATGATGAGACAGCACAATAACCAGCACGTTGCCCAGGAGCTGTAGGAAAAAGAAGAAGGCATGA
ACATGGTTAGCAGAGGCTCTAGAGCCGCCGGTCACACGCCAGAAGCCGAACCCCGCCCTGCCCCGTCCCC
CCCGAAGGCAGCCGTCCCCCCGCGGACAGCCCCGAGGCTGGAGAGGGAGAAGGGGACGGCGGCGCGGCGA
CGCACGAAGGCCCTCCCCGCCCATTTCCTTCCTGCCGGCGCCGCACCGCTTCGCCCCGCGCCCGCTAGAG
GGGGTGCGGCGGCGCCTCCCAGATTTCGGCTCCGCACAGATTTGGGACAAAGGAAGTCCCTGCGCCCTCT
CGCACGATTACCATAAAAGGCAATGGCTGCGGCTCGCCGCGCCTCGACAGCCGCCGGCGCTCCGGGGGCC
GCCGCGCCCCTCCCCCGAGCCCTCCCCGGCCCGAGGCGGCCCCGCCCCGCCCGGCACCCCCACCTGCCGC
CACCCCCCGCCCGGCACGGCGAGCCCCGCGCCACGCCCCGTACGGAGCCCCGCACCCGAAGCCGGGCCGT
GCTCAGCAACTCGGGGAGGGGGGTGCAGGGGGGGTTGCAGCCCGACCGACGCGCCCACACCCCCTGCTCA
CCCCCCCACGCACACACCCCGCACGCAGCCTTTGTTCCCCTCGCAGCCCCCCCCGCACCGCGGGGCACCG
CCCCCGGCCGCGCTCCCCTCGCGCACACTGCGGAGCGCACAAAGCCCCGCGCCGCGCCCGCAGCGCTCAC
AGCCGCCGGGCAGCGCGGAGCCGCACGCGGCGCTCCCCACGCACACACACACGCACGCACCCCCCGAGCC
GCTCCCCCCGCACAAAGGGCCCTCCCGGAGCCCCTCAAGGCTTTCACGCAGCCACAGAAAAGAAACAAGC
CGTCATTAAACCAAGCGCTAATTACAGCCCGGAGGAGAAGGGCCGTCCCGCCCGCTCACCTGTGGGAGTA
ACGCGGTCAGTCAGAGCCGGGGCGGGCGGCGCGAGGCGGCGGCGGAGCGGGGCACGGGGCGAAGGCAGCG
CGCAGCGACTCCCGCCCGCCGCGCGCTTCGCTTTTTATAGGGCCGCCGCCGCCGCCGCCTCGCCATAAAA
GGAAACTTTCGGAGCGCGCCGCTCTGATTGGCTGCCGCCGCACCTCTCCGCCTCGCCCCGCCCCGCCCCT
CGCCCCGCCCCGCCCCGCCTGGCGCGCGCCCCCCCCCCCCCCCCGCCCCCATCGCTGCACAAAATAATTA
AAAAATAAATAAATACAAAATTGGGGGTGGGGAGGGGGGGGGAGATGGGGAGAGTGAAGCAGAACGTGGG
GCTCACCTCGACCATGGTAATAGCGATGACTAATACGTAGATGTACTGCCAAGTAGGAAAGTCCCATAAG
GTCATGTACTGGGCATAATGCCAGGCGGGCCATTTACCGTCATTGACGTCAATAGGGGGCGTACTTGGCA
TATGATACACTTGATGTACTGCCAAGTGGGCAGTTTACCGTAAATACTCCACCCATTGACGTCAATGGAA
AGTCCCTATTGGCGTTACTATGGGAACATACGTCATTATTGACGTCAATGGGCGGGGGTCGTTGGGCGGT
CAGCCAGGCGGGCCATTTACCGTAAGTTATGTAACGCGGAACTCCATATATGGGCTATGAACTAATGACC
CCGTAATTGATTACTATTAATAACTAGTCAATAATCAATGTCGAGACCCATAGAGCCCACCGCATCCCCA
GCATGCCTGCTATTGTCTTCCCAATCCTCCCCCTTGCTGTCCTGCCCCACCCCACCCCCCAGAATAGAAT
GACACCTACTCAGACAATGCGATGCAATTTCCTCATTTTATTAGGAAAGGACAGTGGGAGTGGCACCTTC
CAGGGTCAAGGAAGGCACGGGGGAGGGGCAAACAACAGATGGCTGGCAACTAGAAGGCACAGTCGAGGCT
GATCAGCGGGTTTATAACTTCGTATAATGTATGCTATACGAAGTTATGGTACCTTACTCGTCCATGCCGC
CGGTGGAGTGGCGGCCCTCGGCGCGTTCGTACTGTTCCACGATGGTGTAGTCCTCGTTGTGGGAGGTGAT
GTCCAACTTGATGTTGACGTTGTAGGCGCCGGGCAGCTGCACGGGCTTCTTGGCCTTGTAGGTGGTCTTG
ACCTCAGCGTCGTAGTGGCCGCCGTCCTTCAGCTTCAGCCTCTGCTTGATCTCGCCCTTCAGGGCGCCGT
CCTCGGGGTACATCCGCTCGGAGGAGGCCTCCCAGCCCATGGTCTTCTTCTGCATTACGGGGCCGTCGGA
GGGGAAGTTGGTGCCGCGCAGCTTCACCTTGTAGATGAACTCGCCGTCCTGCAGGGAGGAGTCCTGGGTC
ACGGTCACCACGCCGCCGTCCTCGAAGTTCATCACGCGCTCCCACTTGAAGCCCTCGGGGAAGGACAGCT
TCAAGTAGTCGGGGATGTCGGCGGGGTGCTTCACGTAGGCCTTGGAGCCGTACATGAACTGAGGGGACAG
GATGTCCCAGGCGAAGGGCAGGGGGCCACCCTTGGTCACCTTCAGCTTGGCGGTCTGGGTGCCCTCGTAG
GGGCGGCCCTCGCCCTCGCCCTCGATCTCGAACTCGTGGCCGTTCACGGAGCCCTCCATGTGCACCTTGA
AGCGCATGAACTCCTTGATGATGGCCATGTTATCCTCCTCGCCCTTGCTCACCATGGTGGCGACCGGTAG
CGCTAGCGTAGGCGCCGGTCACAGCTTGGATCTGTAACGGCGCAGAACAGAAAACGAAACAAAGACGTAG
AGTTGAGCAAGCAGGGTCAGGCAAAGCGTGGAGAGCCGGCTGAGTCTAGGTAGGCTCCAAGGGAGCGCCG
GACAAAGGCCCGGTCTCGACCTGAGCTTTAAACTTACCTAGACGGCGGACGCAGTTCAGGAGGCACCACA
GGCGGGAGGCGGCAGAACGCGACTCAACCGGCGTGGATGGCGGCCTCAGGTAGGGCGGCGGGCGCGTGAA
GGAGAGATGCGAGCCCCTCGAAGCTTCAGCTGTGTTCTGGCGGCAAACCCGTTGCGAAAAAGAACGTTCA
CGGCGACTACTGCACTTATATACGGTTCTCCCCCACCCTCGGGAAAAAGGCGGAGCCAGTACACGACATC
ACTTTCCCAGTTTACCCCGCGCCACCTTCTCTAGGCACCGGTTCAATTGCCGACCCCTCCCCCCAACTTC
TCGGGGACTGTGGGCGATGTGCGCTCTGCCCACTGACGGGCACCGGAGCGATCGCAGATCATGCATCCAT
AGAGCCCACCGCATCCCCAGCATGCCTGCTATTGTCTTCCCAATCCTCCCCCTTGCTGTCCTGCCCCACC
CCACCCCCCAGAATAGAATGACACCTACTCAGACAATGCGATGCAATTTCCTCATTTTATTAGGAAAGGA
CAGTGGGAGTGGCACCTTCCAGGGTCAAGGAAGGCACGGGGGAGGGGCAAACAACAGATGGCTGGCAACT
AGAAGGCACAGGTTTAAACGGGCCCTCTAGATCAGGCACCGGGCTTGCGGGTCATGCACCAGGTGCGCGG
TCCTTCGGGCACCTCGACGTCGGCGGTGACGGTGAAGCCGAGCCGCTCGTAGAAGGGGAGGTTGCGGGGC
GCGGAGGTCTCCAGGAAGGCGGGCACCCCGGCGCGCTCGGCCGCCTCCACTCCGGGGAGCACGACGGCGC
TGCCCAGACCCTTGCCCTGGTGGTCGGGCGAGACGCCGACGGTGGCCAGGAACCACGCGGGCTCCTTGGG
CCGGTGCGGCGCCAGGAGGCCTTCCATCTGTTGCTGCGCGGCCAGCCGGGAACCGCTCAACTCGGCCATG
CGCGGGCCGATCTCGGCGAACACCGCCCCCGCTTCGACGCTCTCCGGCGTGGTCCAGACCGCCACCGCGG
CGCCGTCGTCCGCGACCCACACCTTGCCGATGTCGAGCCCGACGCGCGTGAGGAAGAGTTCTTGCAGCTC
GGTGACCCGCTCGATGTGGCGGTCCGGATCGACGGTGTGGCGCGTGGCGGGGTAGTCGGCGAACGCGGCG
GCGAGGGTGCGTACGGCCCTGGGGACGTCGTCGCGGGTGGCGAGGCGCACCGTGGGCTTGTACTCGGTCA
TCTCGAGCCTAGGGCCGGGATTCTCCTCCACGTCACCGCATGTTAGAAGACTTCCTCTGCCCTCTCCGCT
GCCAGATCTCTCGAGGCCCTGTGGGAGGAAGAGAAGAGGTCAGAAGCTTATAACTTCGTATAATGTATGC
TATACGAAGTTATTGCCCCACTGTGGGGTGGAGGGGACAGATAAAAGTACCCAGAACCAGAGCCACATTA
ACCGGCCCTGGGAATATAAGGTGGTCCCAGCTCGGGGACACAGGATCCCTGGAGGCAGCAAACATGCTGT
CCTGAAGTGGACATAGGGGCCCGGGTTGGAGGAAGAAGACTAGCTGAGCTCTCGGACCCCTGGAAGATGC
CATGACAGGGGGCTGGAAGAGCTAGCACAGACTAGAGAGGTAAGGGGGGTAGGGGAGCTGCCCAAATGAA
AGGAGTGAGAGGTGACCCGAATCCACAGGAGAACGGGGTGTCCAGGCAAAGAAAGCAAGAGGATGGAGAG
GTGGCTAAAGCCAGGGAGACGGGGTACTTTGGGGTTGTCCAGAAAAACGGTGATGATGCAGGCCTACAAG
AAGGGGAGGCGGGACGCAAGGGAGACATCCGTCGGAGAAGGCCATCCTAAGAAACGAGAGATGGCACAGG
CCCCAGAAGGAGAAGGAAAAGGGAACCCAGCGAGTGAAGACGGCATGGGGTTGGGTGAGGGAGGAGAGAT
GCCCGGAGAGGACCCAGACACGGGGAGGATCCGCTCAGAGGACATCACGTGGTGCAGCGCCGAGAAGGAA
GTGCTCCGGAAAGAGCATCCTTGGGCAGCAACACAGCAGAGAGCAAGGGGAAGAGGGAGTGGAGGAAGAC
GGAACCTGAAGGAGGCGGCAGGGAAGGATCTGGGCCAGCCGTAGAGGTGACCCAGGCCACAAGCTGCAGA
CAGAAAGCGGCACAGGCCCAGGGGAGAGAATGCTGGTCAGAGAAAGCA
