Features (pLannotate 1.2.2; 27 found; start..end, strand, type, name):
     13..53      +  promoter       AmpR promoter (fragment): bla
     54..914     +  CDS            AmpR: β-lactamase; bla; confers resistance to ampicillin, carbenicillin, and related antibiotics
   1085..1673    +  rep_origin     ori: high-copy-number ColE1/pMB1/pBR322/pUC origin of replication
   1721..2557    -  misc_feature   HA-R: right homology arm from the adeno-associated virus integration site (AAVS1) within intron 1 of the human PPP1R12C gene
   2584..2960    +  promoter       TRE3G promoter: 3rd-generation Tet-responsive promoter that can be activated by binding of Tet-On® 3G
   2985..3800    +  CDS            NEUROG2: NGN2_HUMAN - Also known as ATOH4, BHLHA8, NGN2. Experimental evidence at protein level: Swiss-Prot protein existence level 1. Transcriptional regulator. Involved in neuronal differentiation. Activates transcription by binding to the E box (5'- CANNTG-3'). From Homo sapiens (Human).
   3832..3953    +  polyA_signal   SV40 poly(A) signal: SV40 polyadenylation signal
   4026..4042    -  protein_bind   lac operator: The lac repressor binds to the lac operator to inhibit transcription in E. coli. This inhibition can be relieved by adding lactose or isopropyl-β-D-thiogalactopyranoside (IPTG). lac repressor encoded by lacI
   4050..4080    -  promoter       lac promoter: promoter for the E. coli lac operon
   4095..4116    -  protein_bind   CAP binding site: CAP binding activates transcription in the presence of cAMP. E. coli catabolite activator protein
   4129..4221    -  CDS            lacI (fragment): lac repressor; lacI; The lac repressor binds to the lac operator to inhibit transcription in E. coli. This inhibition can be relieved by adding lactose or isopropyl-β-D-thiogalactopyranoside (IPTG).
   4223..4295    -  rep_origin     RSF ori (fragment): Plasmids containing the RSF 1030 origin of replication can be propagated in E. coli cells that contain additional plasmids with compatible origins.
   4560..4615    -  polyA_signal   β-globin poly(A) signal: rabbit β-globin polyadenylation signal (Gil and Proudfoot, 1987)
   4686..4766    -  CDS            HBB (fragment): HBB_PONPY - Experimental evidence at transcript level: Swiss-Prot protein existence level 2. Involved in oxygen transport from the lung to the various peripheral tissues. From Pongo pygmaeus (Bornean orangutan).
   4900..5517    -  CDS            tetR: TETR2_ECOLX - Experimental evidence at protein level: Swiss-Prot protein existence level 1. TetR is the repressor of the tetracycline resistance element; its N-terminal region forms a helix-turn-helix structure and binds DNA. Binding of tetracycline to TetR reduces the repressor affinity for the tetracycline resistance gene (tetA) promoter operator sites. From Escherichia coli.
   5576..6592    -  intron         chimeric intron: chimera between introns from chicken β-actin and rabbit β-globin
   6872..7251    -  enhancer       CMV enhancer: human cytomegalovirus immediate early enhancer
   7257..7481    -  polyA_signal   bGH poly(A) signal: bovine growth hormone polyadenylation signal
   7503..7536    -  protein_bind   loxP: Cre-mediated recombination occurs in the 8-bp core sequence (GCATACAT). Cre recombinase
   7546..8244    -  CDS            mCherry: mCherry is a basic (constitutively fluorescent) red fluorescent protein published in 2004, derived from Discosoma sp.. It is reported to be a very rapidly-maturing monomer with low acid sensitivity.
   8288..8556    -  LTR            5' LTR (truncated): truncated 5' long terminal repeat (LTR) from human T-cell leukemia virus (HTLV) type 1
   8569..8780    -  promoter       EF-1α core promoter: core promoter for human elongation factor EF-1α
   8816..9040    -  polyA_signal   bGH poly(A) signal: bovine growth hormone polyadenylation signal
   9061..9660    -  CDS            PuroR: puromycin N-acetyltransferase; pac from Streptomyces alboniger; confers resistance to puromycin
   9747..9772    -  misc_feature   SA: splice acceptor site
   9779..9812    -  protein_bind   loxP: Cre-mediated recombination occurs in the 8-bp core sequence (GCATACAT). Cre recombinase
   9814..10617   -  misc_feature   HA-L: left homology arm from the adeno-associated virus integration site (AAVS1) within intron 1 of the human PPP1R12C gene
>Addgene plasmid #105840 | pUCM-AAVS1-TO-hNGN2 Sequencing Result | analyzer sequence | sequence record 364675
AAGGGCGAATTCAACCCTGATAAATGCTTCAATAATATTGAAAAAGGAAGAGTATGAGTATTCAACATTT
CCGTGTCGCCCTTATTCCCTTTTTTGCGGCATTTTGCCTTCCTGTTTTTGCTCACCCAGAAACGCTGGTG
AAAGTAAAAGATGCTGAAGATCAGTTGGGTGCACGAGTGGGTTACATCGAACTGGATCTCAACAGCGGTA
AGATCCTTGAGAGTTTTCGCCCCGAAGAACGTTTTCCAATGATGAGCACTTTTAAAGTTCTGCTATGTGG
CGCGGTATTATCCCGTATTGACGCCGGGCAAGAGCAACTCGGTCGCCGCATACACTATTCTCAGAATGAC
TTGGTTGAGTACTCACCAGTCACAGAAAAGCATCTTACGGATGGCATGACAGTAAGAGAATTATGCAGTG
CTGCCATAACCATGAGTGATAACACTGCGGCCAACTTACTTCTGACAACGATCGGAGGACCGAAGGAGCT
AACCGCTTTTTTGCACAACATGGGGGATCATGTAACTCGCCTTGATCGTTGGGAACCGGAGCTGAATGAA
GCCATACCAAACGACGAGCGTGACACCACGATGCCTGTAGCAATGGCAACAACGTTGCGCAAACTATTAA
CTGGCGAACTACTTACTCTAGCTTCCCGGCAACAATTAATAGACTGGATGGAGGCGGATAAAGTTGCAGG
ACCACTTCTGCGCTCGGCCCTTCCGGCTGGCTGGTTTATTGCTGATAAATCTGGAGCCGGTGAGCGTGGG
TCTCGCGGTATCATTGCAGCACTGGGGCCAGATGGTAAGCCCTCCCGTATCGTAGTTATCTACACGACGG
GGAGTCAGGCAACTATGGATGAACGAAATAGACAGATCGCTGAGATAGGTGCCTCACTGATTAAGCATTG
GTAACTGTCAGACCAAGTTTACTCATATATACTTTAGATTGATTTAAAACTTCATTTTTAATTTAAAAGG
ATCTAGGTGAAGATCCTTTTTGATAATCTCATGACCAAAATCCCTTAACGTGAGTTTTCGTTCCACTGAG
CGTCAGACCCCGTAGAAAAGATCAAAGGATCTTCTTGAGATCCTTTTTTTCTGCGCGTAATCTGCTGCTT
GCAAACAAAAAAACCACCGCTACCAGCGGTGGTTTGTTTGCCGGATCAAGAGCTACCAACTCTTTTTCCG
AAGGTAACTGGCTTCAGCAGAGCGCAGATACCAAATACTGTTCTTCTAGTGTAGCCGTAGTTAGGCCACC
ACTTCAAGAACTCTGTAGCACCGCCTACATACCTCGCTCTGCTAATCCTGTTACCAGTGGCTGCTGCCAG
TGGCGATAAGTCGTGTCTTACCGGGTTGGACTCAAGACGATAGTTACCGGATAAGGCGCAGCGGTCGGGC
TGAACGGGGGGTTCGTGCACACAGCCCAGCTTGGAGCGAACGACCTACACCGAACTGAGATACCTACAGC
GTGAGCTATGAGAAAGCGCCACGCTTCCCGAAGGGAGAAAGGCGGACAGGTATCCGGTAAGCGGCAGGGT
CGGAACAGGAGAGCGCACGAGGGAGCTTCCAGGGGGAAACGCCTGGTATCTTTATAGTCCTGTCGGGTTT
CGCCACCTCTGACTTGAGCGTCGATTTTTGTGATGCTCGTCAGGGGGGCGGAGCCTATGGAAAAACGCCA
GCAACGCGGCCTTTTTACGGTTCCTGGCGAATTCGCCCTTAGAGCAGAGCCAGGAACCCCTGTAGGGAAG
GGGCAGGAGAGCCAGGGGCATGAGATGGTGGACGAGGAAGGGGGACAGGGAAGCCTGAGCGCCTCTCCTG
GGCTTGCCAAGGACTCAAACCCAGAAGCCCAGAGCAGGGCCTTAGGGAAGCGGGACCCTGCTCTGGGCGG
AGGAATATGTCCCAGATAGCACTGGGGACTCTTTAAGGAAAGAAGGATGGAGAAAGAGAAAGGGAGTAGA
GGCGGCCACGACCTGGTGAACACCTAGGACGCACCATTCTCACAAAGGGAGTTTTCCACACGGACACCCC
CCTCCTCACCACAGCCCTGCCAGGACGGGGCTGGCTACTGGCCTTATCTCACAGGTAAAACTGACGCACG
GAGGAACAATATAAATTGGGGACTAGAAAGGTGAAGAGCCAAAGTTAGAACTCAGGACCAACTTATTCTG
ATTTTGTTTTTCCAAACTGCTTCTCCTCTTGGGAAGTGTAAGGAAGCTGCAGCACCAGGATCAGTGAAAC
GCACCAGACAGCCGCGTCAGAGCAGCTCAGGTTCTGGGAGAGGGTAGCGCAGGGTGGCCACTGAGAACCG
GGCAGGTCACGCATCCCCCCCTTCCCTCCCACCCCCTGCCAAGCTCTCCCTCCCAGGATCCTCTCTGGCT
CCATCGTAAGCAAACCTTAGAGGTTCTGGCAAGGAGAGAGATGGCTCCAGGAAATGGGGGTGTGTCACCA
GATAAGGAATCTGCCTAACAGGAGGTGGGGGTTAGACCCAATATCAGGAGACTAGGAAGGAGGAGGCCTA
AGGATGGGGCTTTTCTGTCACCAATCCTGTCCCTAGTAAAGCTGATATCTCCACCCCACAGTGGTTTACT
CCCTATCAGTGATAGAGAACGTATGAAGAGTTTACTCCCTATCAGTGATAGAGAACGTATGCAGACTTTA
CTCCCTATCAGTGATAGAGAACGTATAAGGAGTTTACTCCCTATCAGTGATAGAGAACGTATGACCAGTT
TACTCCCTATCAGTGATAGAGAACGTATCTACAGTTTACTCCCTATCAGTGATAGAGAACGTATATCCAG
TTTACTCCCTATCAGTGATAGAGAACGTATAAGCTTTAGGCGTGTACGGTGGGCGCCTATAAAAGCAGAG
CTCGTTTAGTGAACCGTCAGATCGCCTGGAGCAATTCCACAACACTTTTGTCTTATACCAACTTTCCGTA
CCACTTCCTACCCTCGTAAACTTAAGGTTAATTAAGCCGCCACCATGTTCGTCAAATCCGAGACCTTGGA
GTTGAAGGAGGAAGAGGACGTGTTAGTGCTGCTCGGATCGGCCTCCCCCGCCTTGGCGGCCCTGACCCCG
CTGTCATCCAGCGCCGACGAAGAAGAGGAGGAGGAGCCGGGCGCGTCAGGCGGGGCGCGTCGGCAGCGCG
GGGCTGAGGCCGGGCAGGGGGCGCGGGGCGGCGTGGCTGCGGGTGCGGAGGGCTGCCGGCCCGCACGGCT
GCTGGGTCTGGTACACGATTGCAAACGGCGCCCTTCCCGGGCGCGGGCCGTCTCCCGAGGCGCCAAGACG
GCCGAGACGGTGCAGCGCATCAAGAAGACCCGTAGACTGAAGGCCAACAACCGCGAGCGAAACCGCATGC
ACAACCTCAACGCGGCACTGGACGCGCTGCGCGAGGTGCTCCCCACGTTCCCCGAGGACGCCAAGCTCAC
CAAGATCGAGACCCTGCGCTTCGCCCACAACTACATCTGGGCACTCACCGAGACCCTGCGCCTGGCGGAT
CACTGCGGGGGCGGCGGCGGGGGCCTGCCGGGGGCGCTCTTCTCCGAGGCAGTGTTGCTGAGCCCGGGAG
GCGCCAGCGCCGCCCTGAGCAGCAGCGGAGACAGCCCCTCGCCCGCCTCCACGTGGAGTTGCACCAACAG
CCCCGCGCCGTCCTCCTCCGTGTCCTCCAATTCCACCTCCCCCTACAGCTGCACTTTATCGCCCGCCAGC
CCGGCCGGGTCAGACATGGACTATTGGCAGCCCCCACCTCCCGACAAGCACCGCTATGCACCTCACCTCC
CCATAGCCAGGGATTGTATCTTGTAAGCGGCCGCAATCGATCGCCCACCCCAACTTGTTTATTGCAGCTT
ATAATGGTTACAAATAAAGCAATAGCATCACAAATTTCACAAATAAAGCATTTTTTTCACTGCATTCTAG
TTGTGGTTTGTCCAAACTCATCAATGTATCTTATCATGTCTGTATACCGTCGACCTCTAGCTAGAGCTTG
GCGTAATCATGGTCATAGCTGTTTCCTGTGTGAAATTGTTATCCGCTCACAATTCCACACAACATACGAG
CCGGAAGCATAAAGTGTAAAGCCTGGGGTGCCTAATGAGTGAGCTAACTCACATTAATTGCGTTGCGCTC
ACTGCCCGCTTTCCAGTCGGGAAACCTGTCGTGCCAGCTGCATTAATGAATCGGCCAACGCGCGGGGAGA
GGCGGTTTGCGTATTGGGCGCTCTTCCGCTTCCTCGCTCACTGACTCGCTGCGCTCGGTCGTTCGGCTGC
GGCGAGCGGTATCAGCTCACTCAAAGGACGGCCGCACATGTAAGGAAAATTTTAGGGATGTTAAAGAAAA
AAATAACACAAAACAAAATATAAAAAAAATCTAACCTCAAGTCAAGGCTTTTCTATGGAATAAGGAATGG
ACAGCAGGGGGCTGTTTCATATACTGATGACCTCTTTATAGCCAACCTTTGTTCATGGCAGCCAGCATAT
GGGCATATGTTGCCAAACTCTAAACCAAATACTCATTCTGATGTTTTAAATGATTTGCCCTCCCATATGT
CCTTCCGAGTGAGAGACACAAAAAATTCCAACACACTATTGCAATGAAAATAAATTTCCTTTATTAGCCA
GAAGTCAGATGCTCAAGGGGCTTCATGATGTCCCCATAATTTTTGGCAGAGGGAAAAAGATCTCAGTGGT
ATTTGTGAGCCAGGGCATTGGCCACACCAGCCACCACCTTCTGATAGGCAGCCTGCACCTGAGGAGTGAA
TTCACGCGTTTTAGCCTGGCAGCATATCGAGATCGAAGTCATCGAGAGCGTCAGCAGGGAGCATATCCAG
ATCAAAATCATCCAGGGCATCGGCGGGCAGCATGTCCAGGTCGAAGTCGTCCAGGGCGTCGGTGGGTCCG
CCGCTCTCGCACTTCAGCTGCTTCTCGAGGCCGCAGATGATCAGTTCCAGGCCGAACAGGAAGGCGGGCT
CGGCGCCCTGTCTGTCGAACAGCTCGATGGCCTGCTTCAGCAGGGGGGGCATGCTGTCGGTGGTGGGTGT
CTCTCTTTCCTCTTTGGCGACCTGGTGTTCCTGTTCTTCCAGCACGCAGCCCAGGGTGAAGTGGCCCACG
GCGCTCAGGGCGTACAGGGCGTTTTCCAGGCTGAAGCCCTGCTGGCACAGGAAGGCCAGCTGGTTTTCCA
GTGTCTCGTACTGCTTCTCGGTGGGTCTGGTGCCCAGGTGCACTTTGGCGCCGTCCCGGTGGCTCAGCAG
GGCGCATCTGTAGCTCTTGGCGTTGTTCCGCAGGAAGTCCTGCCAGCTCTCGCCTTCCAGAGGGCAGCTG
TGGGTGTGGTGCCGGTCCAGCATCTCGATGGGCAGGGCGTCCAGCAGGGCCCGCTTGTTCTTCACGTGCC
AGTACAGGGTGGGCTGTTCCACGCCCAGTTTCTGGGCCAGCTTCCGGGTGGTCAGGCCCTCGATGCCCAC
GCCGTTCAGCAGTTCCAGGGCGCTGTTGATCACTTTGCTCTTGTCCAGCCGGCTCATGTCGACATTCTTT
GCCAAAATGATGAGACAGCACAATAACCAGCACGTTGCCCAGGAGCTGTAGGAAAAAGAAGAAGGCATGA
ACATGGTTAGCAGAGGCTCTAGAGCCGCCGGTCACACGCCAGAAGCCGAACCCCGCCCTGCCCCGTCCCC
CCCGAAGGCAGCCGTCCCCCCGCGGACAGCCCCGAGGCTGGAGAGGGAGAAGGGGACGGCGGCGCGGCGA
CGCACGAAGGCCCTCCCCGCCCATTTCCTTCCTGCCGGCGCCGCACCGCTTCGCCCCGCGCCCGCTAGAG
GGGGTGCGGCGGCGCCTCCCAGATTTCGGCTCCGCACAGATTTGGGACAAAGGAAGTCCCTGCGCCCTCT
CGCACGATTACCATAAAAGGCAATGGCTGCGGCTCGCCGCGCCTCGACAGCCGCCGGCGCYCCGGGGGCC
GCCGCGCCCCYCCCCCGAGCCCYCCCCGGCCCGRGGCGGCCCCGCCCCGCCCGGCACCCCCMCCTGCCGC
CACCCCCCGCCCGGCACGGCGAGCCCCGCGCCACGCCCCGTACGGAGCCCCGCACCCGAAGCCGGGCCGT
GCTCAGCAACTCGGGGAGGGGGGTGCAGGGGGGGTTGCAGCCCGACCGACGCGCCCACACCCCCTGCTCA
CCCCCCCACGCACACACCCCGCACGCAGCCTTTGTTCCCCTCGCAGCCCCCCCCGCACCGCGGGGCACCG
CCCCCGGCCGCGCTCCCCTCGCGCACACTGCGGAGCGCACAAAGCCCCGCGCCGCGCCCGCAGCGCTCAC
AGCCGCCGGGCAGCGCGGAGCCGCACGCGGCGCTCCCCACGCACACACACACGCACGCACCCCCCGAGCC
GCTCCCCCCGCACAAAGGGCCCTCCCGGAGCCCCTCAAGGCTTTCACGCAGCCACAGAAAAGAAACAAGC
CGTCATTAAACCAAGCGCTAATTACAGCCCGGAGGAGAAGGGCCGTCCCGCCCGCTCACCTGTGGGAGTA
ACGCGGTCAGTCAGAGCCGGGGCGGGCGGCGCGAGGCGGCGGCGGAGCGGGGCACGGGGCGAAGGCAGCG
CGCAGCGACTCCCGCCCGCCGCGCGCTTCGCTTTTTATAGGGCCGCCGCCGCCGCCGCCTCGCCATAAAA
GGAAACTTTCGGAGCGCGCCGCTCTGATTGGCTGCCSCCSCMCCYCYCCSCCYCSCCCCSCCCCSCCCCY
CSCCCCSCCCCSCCCCSCCYSGSGCGCSCCCCCCCCCCCCCCCCGCCCCCATCGCTGCACAAAATAATTA
AAAAATAAATAAATACAAAATTGGGGGTGGGGAGGGGGGGGAGATGGGGAGAGTGAAGCAGAACGTGGGG
CTCACCTCGACCATGGTAATAGCGATGACTAATACGTAGATGTACTGCCAAGTAGGAAAGTCCCATAAGG
TCATGTACTGGGCATAATGCCAGGCGGGCCATTTACCGTCATTGACGTCAATAGGGGGCGTACTTGGCAT
ATGATACACTTGATGTACTGCCAAGTGGGCAGTTTACCGTAAATACTCCACCCATTGACGTCAATGGAAA
GTCCCTATTGGCGTTACTATGGGAACATACGTCATTATTGACGTCAATGGGCGGGGGTCGTTGGGCGGTC
AGCCAGGCGGGCCATTTACCGTAAGTTATGTAACGCGGAACTCCATATATGGGCTATGAACTAATGACCC
CGTAATTGATTACTATTAATAACTAGTCAATAATCAATGTCGAGACCCATAGAGCCCACCGCATCCCCAG
CATGCCTGCTATTGTCTTCCCAATCCTCCCCCTTGCTGTCCTGCCCCACCCCACCCCCCAGAATAGAATG
ACACCTACTCAGACAATGCGATGCAATTTCCTCATTTTATTAGGAAAGGACAGTGGGAGTGGCACCTTCC
AGGGTCAAGGAAGGCACGGGGGAGGGGCAAACAACAGATGGCTGGCAACTAGAAGGCACAGTCGAGGCTG
ATCAGCGGGTTTATAACTTCGTATAATGTATGCTATACGAAGTTATGGTACCTTACTCGTCCATGCCGCC
GGTGGAGTGGCGGCCCTCGGCGCGTTCGTACTGTTCCACGATGGTGTAGTCCTCGTTGTGGGAGGTGATG
TCCAACTTGATGTTGACGTTGTAGGCGCCGGGCAGCTGCACGGGCTTCTTGGCCTTGTAGGTGGTCTTGA
CCTCAGCGTCGTAGTGGCCGCCGTCCTTCAGCTTCAGCCTCTGCTTGATCTCGCCCTTCAGGGCGCCGTC
CTCGGGGTACATCCGCTCGGAGGAGGCCTCCCAGCCCATGGTCTTCTTCTGCATTACGGGGCCGTCGGAG
GGGAAGTTGGTGCCGCGCAGCTTCACCTTGTAGATGAACTCGCCGTCCTGCAGGGAGGAGTCCTGGGTCA
CGGTCACCACGCCGCCGTCCTCGAAGTTCATCACGCGCTCCCACTTGAAGCCCTCGGGGAAGGACAGCTT
CAAGTAGTCGGGGATGTCGGCGGGGTGCTTCACGTAGGCCTTGGAGCCGTACATGAACTGAGGGGACAGG
ATGTCCCAGGCGAAGGGCAGGGGGCCACCCTTGGTCACCTTCAGCTTGGCGGTCTGGGTGCCCTCGTAGG
GGCGGCCCTCGCCCTCGCCCTCGATCTCGAACTCGTGGCCGTTCACGGAGCCCTCCATGTGCACCTTGAA
GCGCATGAACTCCTTGATGATGGCCATGTTATCCTCCTCGCCCTTGCTCACCATGGTGGCGACCGGTAGC
GCTAGCGTAGGCGCCGGTCACAGCTTGGATCTGTAACGGCGCAGAACAGAAAACGAAACAAAGACGTAGA
GTTGAGCAAGCAGGGTCAGGCAAAGCGTGGAGAGCCGGCTGAGTCTAGGTAGGCTCCAAGGGAGCGCCGG
ACAAAGGCCCGGTCTCGACCTGAGCTTTAAACTTACCTAGACGGCGGACGCAGTTCAGGAGGCACCACAG
GCGGGAGGCGGCAGAACGCGACTCAACCGGCGTGGATGGCGGCCTCAGGTAGGGCGGCGGGCGCGTGAAG
GAGAGATGCGAGCCCCTCGAAGCTTCAGCTGTGTTCTGGCGGCAAACCCGTTGCGAAAAAGAACGTTCAC
GGCGACTACTGCACTTATATACGGTTCTCCCCCACCCTCGGGAAAAAGGCGGAGCCAGTACACGACATCA
CTTTCCCAGTTTACCCCGCGCCACCTTCTCTAGGCACCGGTTCAATTGCCGACCCCTCCCCCCAACTTCT
CGGGGACTGTGGGCGATGTGCGCTCTGCCCACTGACGGGCACCGGAGCGATCGCAGATCATGCATCCATA
GAGCCCACCGCATCCCCAGCATGCCTGCTATTGTCTTCCCAATCCTCCCCCTTGCTGTCCTGCCCCACCC
CACCCCCCAGAATAGAATGACACCTACTCAGACAATGCGATGCAATTTCCTCATTTTATTAGGAAAGGAC
AGTGGGAGTGGCACCTTCCAGGGTCAAGGAAGGCACGGGGGAGGGGCAAACAACAGATGGCTGGCAACTA
GAAGGCACAGGTTTAAACGGGCCCTCTAGATCAGGCACCGGGCTTGCGGGTCATGCACCAGGTGCGCGGT
CCTTCGGGCACCTCGACGTCGGCGGTGACGGTGAAGCCGAGCCGCTCGTAGAAGGGGAGGTTGCGGGGCG
CGGAGGTCTCCAGGAAGGCGGGCACCCCGGCGCGCTCGGCCGCCTCCACTCCGGGGAGCACGACGGCGCT
GCCCAGACCCTTGCCCTGGTGGTCGGGCGAGACGCCGACGGTGGCCAGGAACCACGCGGGCTCCTTGGGC
CGGTGCGGCGCCAGGAGGCCTTCCATCTGTTGCTGCGCGGCCAGCCGGGAACCGCTCAACTCGGCCATGC
GCGGGCCGATCTCGGCGAACACCGCCCCCGCTTCGACGCTCTCCGGCGTGGTCCAGACCGCCACCGCGGC
GCCGTCGTCCGCGACCCACACCTTGCCGATGTCGAGCCCGACGCGCGTGAGGAAGAGTTCTTGCAGCTCG
GTGACCCGCTCGATGTGGCGGTCCGGATCGACGGTGTGGCGCGTGGCGGGGTAGTCGGCGAACGCGGCGG
CGAGGGTGCGTACGGCCCTGGGGACGTCGTCGCGGGTGGCGAGGCGCACCGTGGGCTTGTACTCGGTCAT
CTCGAGCCTAGGGCCGGGATTCTCCTCCACGTCACCGCATGTTAGAAGACTTCCTCTGCCCTCTCCGCTG
CCAGATCTCTCGAGGCCCTGTGGGAGGAAGAGAAGAGGTCAGAAGCTTATAACTTCGTATAATGTATGCT
ATACGAAGTTATTGCCCCACTGTGGGGTGGAGGGGACAGATAAAAGTACCCAGAACCAGAGCCACATTAA
CCGGCCCTGGGAATATAAGGTGGTCCCAGCTCGGGGACACAGGATCCCTGGAGGCAGCAAACATGCTGTC
CTGAAGTGGACATAGGGGCCCGGGTTGGAGGAAGAAGACTAGCTGAGCTCTCGGACCCCTGGAAGATGCC
ATGACAGGGGGCTGGAAGAGCTAGCACAGACTAGAGAGGTAAGGGGGGTAGGGGAGCTGCCCAAATGAAA
GGAGTGAGAGGTGACCCGAATCCACAGGAGAACGGGGTGTCCAGGCAAAGAAAGCAAGAGGATGGAGAGG
TGGCTAAAGCCAGGGAGACGGGGTACTTTGGGGTTGTCCAGAAAAACGGTGATGATGCAGGCCTACAAGA
AGGGGAGGCGGGACGCAAGGGAGACATCCGTCGGAGAAGGCCATCCTAAGAAACGAGAGATGGCACAGGC
CCCAGAAGGAGAAGGAAAAGGGAACCCAGCGAGTGAAGACGGCATGGGGTTGGGTGAGGGAGGAGAGATG
CCCGGAGAGGACCCAGACACGGGGAGGATCCGCTCAGAGGACATCACGTGGTGCAGCGCCGAGAAGGAAG
TGCTCCGGAAAGAGCATCCTTGGGCAGCAACACAGCAGAGAGCAAGGGGAAGAGGGAGTGGAGGAAGACG
GAACCTGAAGGAGGCGGCAGGGAAGGATCTGGGCCAGCCGTAGAGGTGACCCAGGCCACAAGCTGCAGAC
AGAAAGCGGCACAGGCCCAGGGGAGAGAATGCTGGTCAGAGAAAGCA
