Features (pLannotate 1.2.2; 28 found; start..end, strand, type, name):
     13..53      +  promoter       AmpR promoter (fragment): bla
     54..914     +  CDS            AmpR: β-lactamase; bla; confers resistance to ampicillin, carbenicillin, and related antibiotics
   1085..1673    +  rep_origin     ori: high-copy-number ColE1/pMB1/pBR322/pUC origin of replication
   1721..2557    -  misc_feature   HA-R: right homology arm from the adeno-associated virus integration site (AAVS1) within intron 1 of the human PPP1R12C gene
   2584..2960    +  promoter       TRE3G promoter: 3rd-generation Tet-responsive promoter that can be activated by binding of Tet-On® 3G
   2985..3800    +  CDS            NEUROG2: NGN2_HUMAN - Also known as ATOH4, BHLHA8, NGN2. Experimental evidence at protein level: Swiss-Prot protein existence level 1. Transcriptional regulator. Involved in neuronal differentiation. Activates transcription by binding to the E box (5'- CANNTG-3'). From Homo sapiens (Human).
   3832..3953    +  polyA_signal   SV40 poly(A) signal: SV40 polyadenylation signal
   4026..4042    -  protein_bind   lac operator: The lac repressor binds to the lac operator to inhibit transcription in E. coli. This inhibition can be relieved by adding lactose or isopropyl-β-D-thiogalactopyranoside (IPTG). lac repressor encoded by lacI
   4050..4080    -  promoter       lac promoter: promoter for the E. coli lac operon
   4095..4116    -  protein_bind   CAP binding site: CAP binding activates transcription in the presence of cAMP. E. coli catabolite activator protein
   4129..4221    -  CDS            lacI (fragment): lac repressor; lacI; The lac repressor binds to the lac operator to inhibit transcription in E. coli. This inhibition can be relieved by adding lactose or isopropyl-β-D-thiogalactopyranoside (IPTG).
   4223..4295    -  rep_origin     RSF ori (fragment): Plasmids containing the RSF 1030 origin of replication can be propagated in E. coli cells that contain additional plasmids with compatible origins.
   4560..4615    -  polyA_signal   β-globin poly(A) signal: rabbit β-globin polyadenylation signal (Gil and Proudfoot, 1987)
   4686..4766    -  CDS            HBB (fragment): HBB_PONPY - Experimental evidence at transcript level: Swiss-Prot protein existence level 2. Involved in oxygen transport from the lung to the various peripheral tissues. From Pongo pygmaeus (Bornean orangutan).
   4900..5517    -  CDS            tetR: TETR2_ECOLX - Experimental evidence at protein level: Swiss-Prot protein existence level 1. TetR is the repressor of the tetracycline resistance element; its N-terminal region forms a helix-turn-helix structure and binds DNA. Binding of tetracycline to TetR reduces the repressor affinity for the tetracycline resistance gene (tetA) promoter operator sites. From Escherichia coli.
   5576..6592    -  intron         chimeric intron: chimera between introns from chicken β-actin and rabbit β-globin
   6593..6870    -  promoter       chicken β-actin promoter: No description available
   6872..7251    -  enhancer       CMV enhancer: human cytomegalovirus immediate early enhancer
   7257..7481    -  polyA_signal   bGH poly(A) signal: bovine growth hormone polyadenylation signal
   7503..7536    -  protein_bind   loxP: Cre-mediated recombination occurs in the 8-bp core sequence (GCATACAT). Cre recombinase
   7546..8244    -  CDS            mCherry: mCherry is a basic (constitutively fluorescent) red fluorescent protein published in 2004, derived from Discosoma sp.. It is reported to be a very rapidly-maturing monomer with low acid sensitivity.
   8288..8556    -  LTR            5' LTR (truncated): truncated 5' long terminal repeat (LTR) from human T-cell leukemia virus (HTLV) type 1
   8569..8780    -  promoter       EF-1α core promoter: core promoter for human elongation factor EF-1α
   8816..9040    -  polyA_signal   bGH poly(A) signal: bovine growth hormone polyadenylation signal
   9061..9660    -  CDS            PuroR: puromycin N-acetyltransferase; pac from Streptomyces alboniger; confers resistance to puromycin
   9747..9772    -  misc_feature   SA: splice acceptor site
   9779..9812    -  protein_bind   loxP: Cre-mediated recombination occurs in the 8-bp core sequence (GCATACAT). Cre recombinase
   9814..10617   -  misc_feature   HA-L: left homology arm from the adeno-associated virus integration site (AAVS1) within intron 1 of the human PPP1R12C gene
>Addgene plasmid #105840 | pUCM-AAVS1-TO-hNGN2 Sequencing Result | analyzer sequence | sequence record 457472
AAGGGCGAATTCAACCCTGATAAATGCTTCAATAATATTGAAAAAGGAAGAGTATGAGTATTCAACATTT
CCGTGTCGCCCTTATTCCCTTTTTTGCGGCATTTTGCCTTCCTGTTTTTGCTCACCCAGAAACGCTGGTG
AAAGTAAAAGATGCTGAAGATCAGTTGGGTGCACGAGTGGGTTACATCGAACTGGATCTCAACAGCGGTA
AGATCCTTGAGAGTTTTCGCCCCGAAGAACGTTTTCCAATGATGAGCACTTTTAAAGTTCTGCTATGTGG
CGCGGTATTATCCCGTATTGACGCCGGGCAAGAGCAACTCGGTCGCCGCATACACTATTCTCAGAATGAC
TTGGTTGAGTACTCACCAGTCACAGAAAAGCATCTTACGGATGGCATGACAGTAAGAGAATTATGCAGTG
CTGCCATAACCATGAGTGATAACACTGCGGCCAACTTACTTCTGACAACGATCGGAGGACCGAAGGAGCT
AACCGCTTTTTTGCACAACATGGGGGATCATGTAACTCGCCTTGATCGTTGGGAACCGGAGCTGAATGAA
GCCATACCAAACGACGAGCGTGACACCACGATGCCTGTAGCAATGGCAACAACGTTGCGCAAACTATTAA
CTGGCGAACTACTTACTCTAGCTTCCCGGCAACAATTAATAGACTGGATGGAGGCGGATAAAGTTGCAGG
ACCACTTCTGCGCTCGGCCCTTCCGGCTGGCTGGTTTATTGCTGATAAATCTGGAGCCGGTGAGCGTGGG
TCTCGCGGTATCATTGCAGCACTGGGGCCAGATGGTAAGCCCTCCCGTATCGTAGTTATCTACACGACGG
GGAGTCAGGCAACTATGGATGAACGAAATAGACAGATCGCTGAGATAGGTGCCTCACTGATTAAGCATTG
GTAACTGTCAGACCAAGTTTACTCATATATACTTTAGATTGATTTAAAACTTCATTTTTAATTTAAAAGG
ATCTAGGTGAAGATCCTTTTTGATAATCTCATGACCAAAATCCCTTAACGTGAGTTTTCGTTCCACTGAG
CGTCAGACCCCGTAGAAAAGATCAAAGGATCTTCTTGAGATCCTTTTTTTCTGCGCGTAATCTGCTGCTT
GCAAACAAAAAAACCACCGCTACCAGCGGTGGTTTGTTTGCCGGATCAAGAGCTACCAACTCTTTTTCCG
AAGGTAACTGGCTTCAGCAGAGCGCAGATACCAAATACTGTTCTTCTAGTGTAGCCGTAGTTAGGCCACC
ACTTCAAGAACTCTGTAGCACCGCCTACATACCTCGCTCTGCTAATCCTGTTACCAGTGGCTGCTGCCAG
TGGCGATAAGTCGTGTCTTACCGGGTTGGACTCAAGACGATAGTTACCGGATAAGGCGCAGCGGTCGGGC
TGAACGGGGGGTTCGTGCACACAGCCCAGCTTGGAGCGAACGACCTACACCGAACTGAGATACCTACAGC
GTGAGCTATGAGAAAGCGCCACGCTTCCCGAAGGGAGAAAGGCGGACAGGTATCCGGTAAGCGGCAGGGT
CGGAACAGGAGAGCGCACGAGGGAGCTTCCAGGGGGAAACGCCTGGTATCTTTATAGTCCTGTCGGGTTT
CGCCACCTCTGACTTGAGCGTCGATTTTTGTGATGCTCGTCAGGGGGGCGGAGCCTATGGAAAAACGCCA
GCAACGCGGCCTTTTTACGGTTCCTGGCGAATTCGCCCTTAGAGCAGAGCCAGGAACCCCTGTAGGGAAG
GGGCAGGAGAGCCAGGGGCATGAGATGGTGGACGAGGAAGGGGGACAGGGAAGCCTGAGCGCCTCTCCTG
GGCTTGCCAAGGACTCAAACCCAGAAGCCCAGAGCAGGGCCTTAGGGAAGCGGGACCCTGCTCTGGGCGG
AGGAATATGTCCCAGATAGCACTGGGGACTCTTTAAGGAAAGAAGGATGGAGAAAGAGAAAGGGAGTAGA
GGCGGCCACGACCTGGTGAACACCTAGGACGCACCATTCTCACAAAGGGAGTTTTCCACACGGACACCCC
CCTCCTCACCACAGCCCTGCCAGGACGGGGCTGGCTACTGGCCTTATCTCACAGGTAAAACTGACGCACG
GAGGAACAATATAAATTGGGGACTAGAAAGGTGAAGAGCCAAAGTTAGAACTCAGGACCAACTTATTCTG
ATTTTGTTTTTCCAAACTGCTTCTCCTCTTGGGAAGTGTAAGGAAGCTGCAGCACCAGGATCAGTGAAAC
GCACCAGACAGCCGCGTCAGAGCAGCTCAGGTTCTGGGAGAGGGTAGCGCAGGGTGGCCACTGAGAACCG
GGCAGGTCACGCATCCCCCCCTTCCCTCCCACCCCCTGCCAAGCTCTCCCTCCCAGGATCCTCTCTGGCT
CCATCGTAAGCAAACCTTAGAGGTTCTGGCAAGGAGAGAGATGGCTCCAGGAAATGGGGGTGTGTCACCA
GATAAGGAATCTGCCTAACAGGAGGTGGGGGTTAGACCCAATATCAGGAGACTAGGAAGGAGGAGGCCTA
AGGATGGGGCTTTTCTGTCACCAATCCTGTCCCTAGTAAAGCTGATATCTCCACCCCACAGTGGTTTACT
CCCTATCAGTGATAGAGAACGTATGAAGAGTTTACTCCCTATCAGTGATAGAGAACGTATGCAGACTTTA
CTCCCTATCAGTGATAGAGAACGTATAAGGAGTTTACTCCCTATCAGTGATAGAGAACGTATGACCAGTT
TACTCCCTATCAGTGATAGAGAACGTATCTACAGTTTACTCCCTATCAGTGATAGAGAACGTATATCCAG
TTTACTCCCTATCAGTGATAGAGAACGTATAAGCTTTAGGCGTGTACGGTGGGCGCCTATAAAAGCAGAG
CTCGTTTAGTGAACCGTCAGATCGCCTGGAGCAATTCCACAACACTTTTGTCTTATACCAACTTTCCGTA
CCACTTCCTACCCTCGTAAACTTAAGGTTAATTAAGCCGCCACCATGTTCGTCAAATCCGAGACCTTGGA
GTTGAAGGAGGAAGAGGACGTGTTAGTGCTGCTCGGATCGGCCTCCCCCGCCTTGGCGGCCCTGACCCCG
CTGTCATCCAGCGCCGACGAAGAAGAGGAGGAGGAGCCGGGCGCGTCAGGCGGGGCGCGTCGGCAGCGCG
GGGCTGAGGCCGGGCAGGGGGCGCGGGGCGGCGTGGCTGCGGGTGCGGAGGGCTGCCGGCCCGCACGGCT
GCTGGGTCTGGTACACGATTGCAAACGGCGCCCTTCCCGGGCGCGGGCCGTCTCCCGAGGCGCCAAGACG
GCCGAGACGGTGCAGCGCATCAAGAAGACCCGTAGACTGAAGGCCAACAACCGCGAGCGAAACCGCATGC
ACAACCTCAACGCGGCACTGGACGCGCTGCGCGAGGTGCTCCCCACGTTCCCCGAGGACGCCAAGCTCAC
CAAGATCGAGACCCTGCGCTTCGCCCACAACTACATCTGGGCACTCACCGAGACCCTGCGCCTGGCGGAT
CACTGCGGGGGCGGCGGCGGGGGCCTGCCGGGGGCGCTCTTCTCCGAGGCAGTGTTGCTGAGCCCGGGAG
GCGCCAGCGCCGCCCTGAGCAGCAGCGGAGACAGCCCCTCGCCCGCCTCCACGTGGAGTTGCACCAACAG
CCCCGCGCCGTCCTCCTCCGTGTCCTCCAATTCCACCTCCCCCTACAGCTGCACTTTATCGCCCGCCAGC
CCGGCCGGGTCAGACATGGACTATTGGCAGCCCCCACCTCCCGACAAGCACCGCTATGCACCTCACCTCC
CCATAGCCAGGGATTGTATCTTGTAAGCGGCCGCAATCGATCGCCCACCCCAACTTGTTTATTGCAGCTT
ATAATGGTTACAAATAAAGCAATAGCATCACAAATTTCACAAATAAAGCATTTTTTTCACTGCATTCTAG
TTGTGGTTTGTCCAAACTCATCAATGTATCTTATCATGTCTGTATACCGTCGACCTCTAGCTAGAGCTTG
GCGTAATCATGGTCATAGCTGTTTCCTGTGTGAAATTGTTATCCGCTCACAATTCCACACAACATACGAG
CCGGAAGCATAAAGTGTAAAGCCTGGGGTGCCTAATGAGTGAGCTAACTCACATTAATTGCGTTGCGCTC
ACTGCCCGCTTTCCAGTCGGGAAACCTGTCGTGCCAGCTGCATTAATGAATCGGCCAACGCGCGGGGAGA
GGCGGTTTGCGTATTGGGCGCTCTTCCGCTTCCTCGCTCACTGACTCGCTGCGCTCGGTCGTTCGGCTGC
GGCGAGCGGTATCAGCTCACTCAAAGGACGGCCGCACATGTAAGGAAAATTTTAGGGATGTTAAAGAAAA
AAATAACACAAAACAAAATATAAAAAAAATCTAACCTCAAGTCAAGGCTTTTCTATGGAATAAGGAATGG
ACAGCAGGGGGCTGTTTCATATACTGATGACCTCTTTATAGCCAACCTTTGTTCATGGCAGCCAGCATAT
GGGCATATGTTGCCAAACTCTAAACCAAATACTCATTCTGATGTTTTAAATGATTTGCCCTCCCATATGT
CCTTCCGAGTGAGAGACACAAAAAATTCCAACACACTATTGCAATGAAAATAAATTTCCTTTATTAGCCA
GAAGTCAGATGCTCAAGGGGCTTCATGATGTCCCCATAATTTTTGGCAGAGGGAAAAAGATCTCAGTGGT
ATTTGTGAGCCAGGGCATTGGCCACACCAGCCACCACCTTCTGATAGGCAGCCTGCACCTGAGGAGTGAA
TTCACGCGTTTTAGCCTGGCAGCATATCGAGATCGAAGTCATCGAGAGCGTCAGCAGGGAGCATATCCAG
ATCAAAATCATCCAGGGCATCGGCGGGCAGCATGTCCAGGTCGAAGTCGTCCAGGGCGTCGGTGGGTCCG
CCGCTCTCGCACTTCAGCTGCTTCTCGAGGCCGCAGATGATCAGTTCCAGGCCGAACAGGAAGGCGGGCT
CGGCGCCCTGTCTGTCGAACAGCTCGATGGCCTGCTTCAGCAGGGGGGGCATGCTGTCGGTGGTGGGTGT
CTCTCTTTCCTCTTTGGCGACCTGGTGTTCCTGTTCTTCCAGCACGCAGCCCAGGGTGAAGTGGCCCACG
GCGCTCAGGGCGTACAGGGCGTTTTCCAGGCTGAAGCCCTGCTGGCACAGGAAGGCCAGCTGGTTTTCCA
GTGTCTCGTACTGCTTCTCGGTGGGTCTGGTGCCCAGGTGCACTTTGGCGCCGTCCCGGTGGCTCAGCAG
GGCGCATCTGTAGCTCTTGGCGTTGTTCCGCAGGAAGTCCTGCCAGCTCTCGCCTTCCAGAGGGCAGCTG
TGGGTGTGGTGCCGGTCCAGCATCTCGATGGGCAGGGCGTCCAGCAGGGCCCGCTTGTTCTTCACGTGCC
AGTACAGGGTGGGCTGTTCCACGCCCAGTTTCTGGGCCAGCTTCCGGGTGGTCAGGCCCTCGATGCCCAC
GCCGTTCAGCAGTTCCAGGGCGCTGTTGATCACTTTGCTCTTGTCCAGCCGGCTCATGTCGACATTCTTT
GCCAAAATGATGAGACAGCACAATAACCAGCACGTTGCCCAGGAGCTGTAGGAAAAAGAAGAAGGCATGA
ACATGGTTAGCAGAGGCTCTAGAGCCGCCGGTCACACGCCAGAAGCCGAACCCCGCCCTGCCCCGTCCCC
CCCGAAGGCAGCCGTCCCCCCGCGGACAGCCCCGAGGCTGGAGAGGGAGAAGGGGACGGCGGCGCGGCGA
CGCACGAAGGCCCTCCCCGCCCATTTCCTTCCTGCCGGCGCCGCACCGCTTCGCCCCGCGCCCGCTAGAG
GGGGTGCGGCGGCGCCTCCCAGATTTCGGCTCCGCACAGATTTGGGACAAAGGAAGTCCCTGCGCCCTCT
CGCACGATTACCATAAAAGGCAATGGCTGCGGCTCGCCGCGCCTCGACAGCCGCCGGCGCTCCGGGGGCC
GCCGCGCCCCYCCCCCGAGCCCYCCCCGGCCCGRGGCGGCCCCGCCCCGCCCGGCACCCCCMCCTGCCGC
CACCCCCCGCCCGGCACGGCGAGCCCCGCGCCACGCCCCGTACGGAGCCCCGCACCCGAAGCCGGGCCGT
GCTCAGCAACTCGGGGAGGGGGGTGCAGGGGGGGTTGCAGCCCGACCGACGCGCCCACACCCCCTGCTCA
CCCCCCCACGCACACACCCCGCACGCAGCCTTTGTTCCCCTCGCAGCCCCCCCCGCACCGCGGGGCACCG
CCCCCGGCCGCGCTCCCCTCGCGCACACTGCGGAGCGCACAAAGCCCCGCGCCGCGCCCGCAGCGCTCAC
AGCCGCCGGGCAGCGCGGAGCCGCACGCGGCGCTCCCCACGCACACACACACGCACGCACCCCCCGAGCC
GCTCCCCCCGCACAAAGGGCCCTCCCGGAGCCCCTCAAGGCTTTCACGCAGCCACAGAAAAGAAACAAGC
CGTCATTAAACCAAGCGCTAATTACAGCCCGGAGGAGAAGGGCCGTCCCGCCCGCTCACCTGTGGGAGTA
ACGCGGTCAGTCAGAGCCGGGGCGGGCGGCGCGAGGCGGCGGCGGAGCGGGGCACGGGGCGAAGGCAGCG
CGCAGCGACTCCCGCCCGCCGCGCGCTTCGCTTTTTATAGGGCCGCCGCCGCCGCCGCCTCGCCATAAAA
GGAAACTTTCGGAGCGCGCCGCTCTGATTGGCTGCCGCCGCACCYCYCCSCCYCSCCCCSCCCCSCCCCC
CSCCCCCCCCCCCCCCCCCCGGCGCGCGCCCCCCCCCCCCCCCCGCCCCCATCGCTGCACAAAATAATTA
AAAAATAAATAAATACAAAATTGGGGGTGGGGAGGGGGGGGAGATGGGGAGAGTGAAGCAGAACGTGGGG
CTCACCTCGACCATGGTAATAGCGATGACTAATACGTAGATGTACTGCCAAGTAGGAAAGTCCCATAAGG
TCATGTACTGGGCATAATGCCAGGCGGGCCATTTACCGTCATTGACGTCAATAGGGGGCGTACTTGGCAT
ATGATACACTTGATGTACTGCCAAGTGGGCAGTTTACCGTAAATACTCCACCCATTGACGTCAATGGAAA
GTCCCTATTGGCGTTACTATGGGAACATACGTCATTATTGACGTCAATGGGCGGGGGTCGTTGGGCGGTC
AGCCAGGCGGGCCATTTACCGTAAGTTATGTAACGCGGAACTCCATATATGGGCTATGAACTAATGACCC
CGTAATTGATTACTATTAATAACTAGTCAATAATCAATGTCGAGACCCATAGAGCCCACCGCATCCCCAG
CATGCCTGCTATTGTCTTCCCAATCCTCCCCCTTGCTGTCCTGCCCCACCCCACCCCCCAGAATAGAATG
ACACCTACTCAGACAATGCGATGCAATTTCCTCATTTTATTAGGAAAGGACAGTGGGAGTGGCACCTTCC
AGGGTCAAGGAAGGCACGGGGGAGGGGCAAACAACAGATGGCTGGCAACTAGAAGGCACAGTCGAGGCTG
ATCAGCGGGTTTATAACTTCGTATAATGTATGCTATACGAAGTTATGGTACCTTACTCGTCCATGCCGCC
GGTGGAGTGGCGGCCCTCGGCGCGTTCGTACTGTTCCACGATGGTGTAGTCCTCGTTGTGGGAGGTGATG
TCCAACTTGATGTTGACGTTGTAGGCGCCGGGCAGCTGCACGGGCTTCTTGGCCTTGTAGGTGGTCTTGA
CCTCAGCGTCGTAGTGGCCGCCGTCCTTCAGCTTCAGCCTCTGCTTGATCTCGCCCTTCAGGGCGCCGTC
CTCGGGGTACATCCGCTCGGAGGAGGCCTCCCAGCCCATGGTCTTCTTCTGCATTACGGGGCCGTCGGAG
GGGAAGTTGGTGCCGCGCAGCTTCACCTTGTAGATGAACTCGCCGTCCTGCAGGGAGGAGTCCTGGGTCA
CGGTCACCACGCCGCCGTCCTCGAAGTTCATCACGCGCTCCCACTTGAAGCCCTCGGGGAAGGACAGCTT
CAAGTAGTCGGGGATGTCGGCGGGGTGCTTCACGTAGGCCTTGGAGCCGTACATGAACTGAGGGGACAGG
ATGTCCCAGGCGAAGGGCAGGGGGCCACCCTTGGTCACCTTCAGCTTGGCGGTCTGGGTGCCCTCGTAGG
GGCGGCCCTCGCCCTCGCCCTCGATCTCGAACTCGTGGCCGTTCACGGAGCCCTCCATGTGCACCTTGAA
GCGCATGAACTCCTTGATGATGGCCATGTTATCCTCCTCGCCCTTGCTCACCATGGTGGCGACCGGTAGC
GCTAGCGTAGGCGCCGGTCACAGCTTGGATCTGTAACGGCGCAGAACAGAAAACGAAACAAAGACGTAGA
GTTGAGCAAGCAGGGTCAGGCAAAGCGTGGAGAGCCGGCTGAGTCTAGGTAGGCTCCAAGGGAGCGCCGG
ACAAAGGCCCGGTCTCGACCTGAGCTTTAAACTTACCTAGACGGCGGACGCAGTTCAGGAGGCACCACAG
GCGGGAGGCGGCAGAACGCGACTCAACCGGCGTGGATGGCGGCCTCAGGTAGGGCGGCGGGCGCGTGAAG
GAGAGATGCGAGCCCCTCGAAGCTTCAGCTGTGTTCTGGCGGCAAACCCGTTGCGAAAAAGAACGTTCAC
GGCGACTACTGCACTTATATACGGTTCTCCCCCACCCTCGGGAAAAAGGCGGAGCCAGTACACGACATCA
CTTTCCCAGTTTACCCCGCGCCACCTTCTCTAGGCACCGGTTCAATTGCCGACCCCTCCCCCCAACTTCT
CGGGGACTGTGGGCGATGTGCGCTCTGCCCACTGACGGGCACCGGAGCGATCGCAGATCATGCATCCATA
GAGCCCACCGCATCCCCAGCATGCCTGCTATTGTCTTCCCAATCCTCCCCCTTGCTGTCCTGCCCCACCC
CACCCCCCAGAATAGAATGACACCTACTCAGACAATGCGATGCAATTTCCTCATTTTATTAGGAAAGGAC
AGTGGGAGTGGCACCTTCCAGGGTCAAGGAAGGCACGGGGGAGGGGCAAACAACAGATGGCTGGCAACTA
GAAGGCACAGGTTTAAACGGGCCCTCTAGATCAGGCACCGGGCTTGCGGGTCATGCACCAGGTGCGCGGT
CCTTCGGGCACCTCGACGTCGGCGGTGACGGTGAAGCCGAGCCGCTCGTAGAAGGGGAGGTTGCGGGGCG
CGGAGGTCTCCAGGAAGGCGGGCACCCCGGCGCGCTCGGCCGCCTCCACTCCGGGGAGCACGACGGCGCT
GCCCAGACCCTTGCCCTGGTGGTCGGGCGAGACGCCGACGGTGGCCAGGAACCACGCGGGCTCCTTGGGC
CGGTGCGGCGCCAGGAGGCCTTCCATCTGTTGCTGCGCGGCCAGCCGGGAACCGCTCAACTCGGCCATGC
GCGGGCCGATCTCGGCGAACACCGCCCCCGCTTCGACGCTCTCCGGCGTGGTCCAGACCGCCACCGCGGC
GCCGTCGTCCGCGACCCACACCTTGCCGATGTCGAGCCCGACGCGCGTGAGGAAGAGTTCTTGCAGCTCG
GTGACCCGCTCGATGTGGCGGTCCGGATCGACGGTGTGGCGCGTGGCGGGGTAGTCGGCGAACGCGGCGG
CGAGGGTGCGTACGGCCCTGGGGACGTCGTCGCGGGTGGCGAGGCGCACCGTGGGCTTGTACTCGGTCAT
CTCGAGCCTAGGGCCGGGATTCTCCTCCACGTCACCGCATGTTAGAAGACTTCCTCTGCCCTCTCCGCTG
CCAGATCTCTCGAGGCCCTGTGGGAGGAAGAGAAGAGGTCAGAAGCTTATAACTTCGTATAATGTATGCT
ATACGAAGTTATTGCCCCACTGTGGGGTGGAGGGGACAGATAAAAGTACCCAGAACCAGAGCCACATTAA
CCGGCCCTGGGAATATAAGGTGGTCCCAGCTCGGGGACACAGGATCCCTGGAGGCAGCAAACATGCTGTC
CTGAAGTGGACATAGGGGCCCGGGTTGGAGGAAGAAGACTAGCTGAGCTCTCGGACCCCTGGAAGATGCC
ATGACAGGGGGCTGGAAGAGCTAGCACAGACTAGAGAGGTAAGGGGGGTAGGGGAGCTGCCCAAATGAAA
GGAGTGAGAGGTGACCCGAATCCACAGGAGAACGGGGTGTCCAGGCAAAGAAAGCAAGAGGATGGAGAGG
TGGCTAAAGCCAGGGAGACGGGGTACTTTGGGGTTGTCCAGAAAAACGGTGATGATGCAGGCCTACAAGA
AGGGGAGGCGGGACGCAAGGGAGACATCCGTCGGAGAAGGCCATCCTAAGAAACGAGAGATGGCACAGGC
CCCAGAAGGAGAAGGAAAAGGGAACCCAGCGAGTGAAGACGGCATGGGGTTGGGTGAGGGAGGAGAGATG
CCCGGAGAGGACCCAGACACGGGGAGGATCCGCTCAGAGGACATCACGTGGTGCAGCGCCGAGAAGGAAG
TGCTCCGGAAAGAGCATCCTTGGGCAGCAACACAGCAGAGAGCAAGGGGAAGAGGGAGTGGAGGAAGACG
GAACCTGAAGGAGGCGGCAGGGAAGGATCTGGGCCAGCCGTAGAGGTGACCCAGGCCACAAGCTGCAGAC
AGAAAGCGGCACAGGCCCAGGGGAGAGAATGCTGGTCAGAGAAAGCA
